Addgene plasmid #80871: pcDNA3-ALK2 Q207D
Purpose: mammalian expression of ALK2 Q207D
Depositing lab: Aristidis Moustakas. Depositing organization: Uppsala University, Institute of Medical Biochemistry and Microbiology (IMBIM). Publication: The protein kinase LKB1 negatively regulates bone morphogenetic protein receptor signaling. Raja E, Tzavlaki K, Vuilleumier R, Edlund K, Kahata K, Zieba A, Moren A, Watanabe Y, Voytyuk I, Botling J, Soderberg O, Micke P, Pyrowolakis G, Heldin CH, Moustakas A. Oncotarget. 2016 Jan 12;7(2):1120-43. doi: 10.18632/oncotarget.6683. PubMed 26701726.
Backbone
  Vector backbone: pcDNA3
  Vector type: Mammalian Expression
Growth in bacteria
  Bacterial resistance: Ampicillin, 100 μg/mL
  Growth temperature: 37°C
  Growth strain: DH5alpha
  Copy number: High Copy
Gene/Insert
  Gene/Insert name: ALK2 (alt names: ACVR1; activin A receptor type 1)
  Species: H. sapiens (human)
  Mutation: Q207D
  Entrez Gene: ACVR1 (a.k.a. ACTRI, ACVR1A, ACVRLK2, ALK2, FOP, SKR1, TSRI)
  Promoter: CMV
  Tag / fusion protein: HA (C terminal on backbone)
  Cloning method: Restriction Enzyme; 5′ cloning site EcoRI (not destroyed); 3′ cloning site XhoI (not destroyed)
  Sequencing primers: 5′ CMV-F; 3′ BGH-rev
Terms and licenses: Academic/Nonprofit Terms; Industry Terms: Not Available to Industry
How to cite: pcDNA3-ALK2 Q207D was a gift from Aristidis Moustakas (Addgene plasmid # 80871 ; http://n2t.net/addgene:80871 ; RRID:Addgene_80871)
