[The description below was written by a language model from this plasmid's Addgene catalogue record.]
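Description:
pcDNA3-ALK2 Q207D is a mammalian expression plasmid built on the pcDNA3 backbone that carries the human ACVR1 gene, encoding the type I BMP receptor ALK2 (activin A receptor type 1), with a Q207D substitution. It is maintained in E. coli as a high-copy plasmid under ampicillin selection. No feature table accompanies the record, so other backbone elements are not itemised. The standard pcDNA3 vector typically also supplies a neomycin resistance cassette for G418 selection in mammalian cells, but this is not confirmed here.

The ALK2 coding sequence was inserted by restriction cloning between EcoRI and XhoI sites, both of which remain intact, and it is transcribed from the strong constitutive CMV promoter. The use of a BGH reverse sequencing primer is consistent with the bovine growth hormone polyadenylation signal lying downstream of the insert. An HA epitope tag contributed by the backbone is fused to the C terminus of the receptor, allowing detection or immunoprecipitation with anti-HA antibodies. Q207D is generally known as an activating mutation in the GS domain region of ALK2 that makes the receptor kinase constitutively active, so it signals to downstream BMP-responsive Smads without ligand. The record itself states only the mutation and the purpose, mammalian expression of ALK2 Q207D.

The associated publication concerns negative regulation of BMP receptor signalling by the kinase LKB1. This suggests the plasmid is used in transfection experiments to drive ligand-independent BMP pathway activity and to examine receptor interactions, stability or downstream signalling in cultured mammalian cells.
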