>Addgene plasmid #80871 | pcDNA3-ALK2 Q207D | addgene partial sequence | sequence record 157809 | BGH-rev 5'-TAGAAGGCACAGTCGAGG-3'
CTATAGAATAGGGCCCTCTAGAGTCGACCTAGAGGCTAGCATAATCAGGAACATCATACGGATAACCCTC
GAGACAGTCAGTTTTCAATTTGTCGAGGGAATTATCAATTTTGGTCAAAGTCTTTTTGATACGCAGTGCT
GTGAGTCTTGCGGATGGATTTTGATACCAGCATTCTTTCATTAGCTTGGCCAGAGAGGTTAATGTCGGGT
CTGAGAACCATCTGTTGGGTATGTTTGGCCTTTGTTGATCCACACAGACTACCTTCCTCATATCTTCAAA
ACTTGGGTCATTGGGAACCACATCGTAGAACGGTGGCTTGTAATCCTCCACTATACCATTGCTCACCATC
CGCCTGGCCACTTCCCACAAAACAAGTCCAAAGGCCCAAATATCGACCCTTTTATAAGAATCGAAACAAT
CCACCTGGATGGTTTCATCTAGAACTTCGGGGGCCATGTAGCGCTTGGTGCCCACACGGGGATTGTTCCC
CACATCAAGCTGATTGGTGCTCTGGGAATGCATGACTGCCAGGCCCAAATCTGCTATGCAACACTGTCCA
TTCTTCTTAACCAGAATATTTTTGCTCTTTAAATCTCGATGGGCAATGGCTGGTTTCCCTTGGGTCCCAA
ATATCTCTATGTGCAAATGTGCAAGACCACTAGCTATGGACAGCACTATTCGAAGGCAGCTAACTGTATC
CAGAGTAGTAAGCTGAAGATAGTCGTACAACGATCCCATTTCATGATAATGTGTAATTAACCACAGCTGG
GTACTGGAGTGTCTTGATGTCATGTCTGAAGCAATGAAACCTAAGATATTTTCATGCC
