>Addgene plasmid #80871 | pcDNA3-ALK2 Q207D | addgene partial sequence | sequence record 158442 | CMV-F 5'-CGCAAATGGGCGGTAGGCGTG-3'
AGAACCCACTGCTTACTGGCTTATCGAAATTAATACGACTCACTATAGGGAGACCCAAGCTTGGTACCGA
GCTCGGATCCACTAGTAACGGCCGCCAGTGTGCTGGAATTCGCCATGGTAGATGGAGTGATGATTCTTCC
TGTGCTTATCATGATTGCTCTCCCCTCCCCTAGTATGGAAGATGAGAAGCCCAAGGTCAACCCCAAACTC
TACATGTGTGTGTGTGAAGGTCTCTCCTGCGGTAATGAGGACCACTGTGAAGGCCAGCAGTGCTTTTCCT
CACTGAGCATCAACGATGGCTTCCACGTCTACCAGAAAGGCTGCTTCCAGGTTTATGAGCAGGGAAAGAT
GACCTGTAAGACCCCGCCGTCCCCTGGCCAAGCTGTGGAGTGCTGCCAAGGGGACTGGTGTAACAGGAAC
ATCACGGCCCAGCTGCCCACTAAAGGAAAATCCTTCCCTGGAACACAGAATTTCCACTTGGAGGTTGGCC
TCATTATTCTCTCTGTAGTGTTCGCAGTATGTCTTTTAGCCTGCCTGCTGGGAGTTGCTCTCCGAAAATT
TAAAAGGCGCAACCAAGAACGCCTCAATCCCCGAGACGTGGAGTATGGCACTATCGAAGGGCTCATCACC
ACCAATGTTGGAGACAGCACTTTAGCAGATTTATTGGATCATTCGTGTACATCAGGAAGTGGCTCTGGTC
TTCCTTTTCTGGTACAAAGAACAGTGGCTCGCGACATTACACTGTTGGAGTGTGTCGGGAAAGGCAGGTA
TGGTGAGGTGTGGAGGGGCAGCTGGCAAGGGGAAAATGTTGCCGTGAAGATCTTCTCCTCCCGTGATGAG
AAGTCATGGTTCAGGGAA
